>Addgene plasmid #114772 | AT2G23950 I1_pECIA14 | addgene full sequence | sequence record 270211 | Addgene NGS Result
GTAAAACGACGGCCAGTGAATTAATTCGTTGCAGGACAGGATGTGGTGCCCGATGTGACTAGCTCTTTGC
TGCAGGCCGTCCTATCCTCTGGTTCCGATAAGAGACCCAGAACTCCGGCCCCCCACCGCCCACCGCCACC
CCCATACATATGTGGTACGCAAGTAAGAGTGCCTGCGCATGCCCCATGTGCCCCACCAAGAGCTTTGCAT
CCCATACAAGTCCCCAAAGTGGAGAACCGAACCAATTCTTCGCGGGCAGAACAAAAGCTTCTGCACACGT
CTCCACTCGAATTTGGAGCCGGCCGGCGTGTGCAAAAGAGGTGAATCGAACGAAAGACCCGTGTGTAAAG
CCGCGTTTCCAAAATGTATAAAACCGAGAGCATCTGGCCAATGTGCATCAGTTGTGGTCAGCAGCAAAAT
CAAGTGAATCATCTCAGTGCAACTAAAGGGGGGATCCGATCTCAATATGAAGTTATGCATATTACTGGCC
GTCGTGGCCTTTGTTGGCCTCTCGCTCGGGTCTGAACCCAGAAACCCTGAAGTGGAGGCGTTGATAAACA
TAAAGAACGAGTTACATGATCCACATGGTGTTTTCAAAAACTGGGATGAGTTTTCTGTTGATCCTTGTAG
CTGGACTATGATCTCTTGTTCTTCAGACAACCTCGTAATTGGCTTAGGAGCTCCAAGTCAGTCTCTTTCA
GGAACTTTATCTGGGTCTATTGGAAATCTCACTAATCTTCGACAAGTGTCATTACAGAACAATAACATCT
CCGGTAAAATCCCACCGGAGATTTGTTCTCTTCCCAAATTACAGACTCTGGATTTATCCAATAACCGGTT
CTCCGGTGAAATCCCCGGTTCTGTTAACCAGCTGAGTAATCTCCAATATCTGAGGTTGAACAACAACTCA
TTATCTGGGCCCTTTCCTGCTTCTCTGTCTCAAATCCCTCACCTCTCTTTCTTAGACTTGTCTTATAACA
ATCTCAGAGGTCCTGTTCCTAAATTTCCTGCAAGGACATTCAATGTTGCTGGGAACCCTTTGATTTGTAA
AAACAGCCTACCGGAGATTTGTTCAGGATCAATCAGTGCAAGCCCTCTTTCTGTCTCTTTACGTTCTTCA
CTGGAGGTGCTGTTCCAGGGACCAAGCGGCAATCCCGGCGGCGATCTGGCCCCCCAGATGCTGCGCGAGC
TGCAGGAGACCAATGCCGCCCTGCAGGACGTGCGCGAGCTGCTGCGCCACCGCGTGAAGGAGATCACCTT
CCTGAAGAACACCGTGATGGAGTGCGACGCCTGCGGCATGCAGCCCTCTAGAGGCTCCGGCTCCATCATC
CCAGTTGAGGAGGAGAACCCGGACTTCTGGAACCGCGAGGCAGCCGAGGCCCTGGGTGCCGCCAAGAAGC
TGCAGCCTGCACAGACAGCCGCCAAGAACCTCATCATCTTCCTGGGCGATGGGATGGGGGTGTCTACGGT
GACAGCTGCCAGGATCCTAAAAGGGCAGAAGAAGGACAAACTGGGGCCTGAGATACCCCTGGCCATGGAC
CGCTTCCCATATGTGGCTCTGTCCAAGACATACAATGTAGACAAACATGTGCCAGACAGTGGAGCCACAG
CCACGGCCTACCTGTGCGGGGTCAAGGGCAACTTCCAGACCATTGGCTTGAGTGCAGCCGCCCGCTTTAA
CCAGTGCAACACGACACGCGGCAACGAGGTCATCTCCGTGATGAATCGGGCCAAGAAAGCAGGGAAGTCA
GTGGGAGTGGTAACCACCACACGAGTGCAGCACGCCTCGCCAGCCGGCACCTACGCCCACACGGTGAACC
GCAACTGGTACTCGGACGCCGACGTGCCTGCCTCGGCCCGCCAGGAGGGGTGCCAGGACATCGCTACGCA
GCTCATCTCCAACATGGACATTGACGTGATCCTAGGTGGAGGCCGAAAGTACATGTTTCGCATGGGAACC
CCAGACCCTGAGTACCCAGATGACTACAGCCAAGGTGGGACCAGGCTGGACGGGAAGAATCTGGTGCAGG
AATGGCTGGCGAAGCGCCAGGGTGCCCGGTATGTGTGGAACCGCACTGAGCTCATGCAGGCTTCCCTGGA
CCCGTCTGTGACCCATCTCATGGGTCTCTTTGAGCCTGGAGACATGAAATACGAGATCCACCGAGACTCC
ACACTGGACCCCTCCCTGATGGAGATGACAGAGGCTGCCCTGCGCCTGCTGAGCAGGAACCCCCGCGGCT
TCTTCCTCTTCGTGGAGGGTGGTCGCATCGACCATGGTCATCATGAAAGCAGGGCTTACCGGGCACTGAC
TGAGACGATCATGTTCGACGACGCCATTGAGAGGGCGGGCCAGCTCACCAGCGAGGAGGACACGCTGAGC
CTCGTCACTGCCGACCACTCCCACGTCTTCTCCTTCGGAGGCTACCCCCTGCGAGGGAGCTCCATCTTCG
GGCTGGCCCCTGGCAAGGCCCGGGACAGGAAGGCCTACACGGTCCTCCTATACGGAAACGGTCCAGGCTA
TGTGCTCAAGGACGGCGCCCGGCCGGATGTTACCGAGAGCGAGAGCGGGAGCCCCGAGTATCGGCAGCAG
TCAGCAGTGCCCCTGGACGAAGAGACCCACGCAGGCGAGGACGTGGCGGTGTTCGCGCGCGGCCCGCAGG
CGCACCTGGTTCACGGCGTGCAGGAGCAGACCTTCATAGCGCACGTCATGGCCTTCGCCGCCTGCCTGGA
GCCCTACACCGCCTGCGACCTGGCGCCCCCCGCCGGCACCACCGACGCCGCGCACCCGGGTTCTAGAGGA
AGCACCTCCGGCGATAACGATTACAAGGATGATGATGATAAGGCCAGCGGCACCGGTCATCATCACCATC
ACCATTGAGTTTAAACCCGCTGATCAGCCTCGACTGTGCCTTCTAAGGCCTGAGCTCGCTGATCAGCCTC
GATCGAGGATCCAGACATGATAAGATACATTGATGAGTTTGGACAAACCACAACTAGAATGCAGTGAAAA
AAATGCTTTATTTGTGAAATTTGTGATGCTATTGCTTTATTTGTAACCATTATAAGCTGCAATAAACAAG
TTAACAACAACAATTGCATTCATTTTATGTTTCAGGTTCAGGGGGAGGTGTGGGAGGTTTTTTAAAGCAA
GTAAAACCTCTACAAATGTGGTATGGCTGATTATGATCAGTCGACCTGCAGGCATGCAAGCTTGGCGTAA
TCATGGTCATAGCTGTTTCCTGTGTGAAATTGTTATCCGCTCACAATTCCACACAACATACGAGCCGGAA
GCATAAAGTGTAAAGCCTGGGGTGCCTAATGAGTGAGCTAACTCACATTAATTGCGTTGCGCTCACTGCC
CGCTTTCCAGTCGGGAAACCTGTCGTGCCAGCTGCATTAATGAATCGGCCAACGCGCGGGGAGAGGCGGT
TTGCGTATTGGGCGCTCTTCCGCTTCCTCGCTCACTGACTCGCTGCGCTCGGTCGTTCGGCTGCGGCGAG
CGGTATCAGCTCACTCAAAGGCGGTAATACGGTTATCCACAGAATCAGGGGATAACGCAGGAAAGAACAT
GTGAGCAAAAGGCCAGCAAAAGGCCAGGAACCGTAAAAAGGCCGCGTTGCTGGCGTTTTTCCATAGGCTC
CGCCCCCCTGACGAGCATCACAAAAATCGACGCTCAAGTCAGAGGTGGCGAAACCCGACAGGACTATAAA
GATACCAGGCGTTTCCCCCTGGAAGCTCCCTCGTGCGCTCTCCTGTTCCGACCCTGCCGCTTACCGGATA
CCTGTCCGCCTTTCTCCCTTCGGGAAGCGTGGCGCTTTCTCATAGCTCACGCTGTAGGTATCTCAGTTCG
GTGTAGGTCGTTCGCTCCAAGCTGGGCTGTGTGCACGAACCCCCCGTTCAGCCCGACCGCTGCGCCTTAT
CCGGTAACTATCGTCTTGAGTCCAACCCGGTAAGACACGACTTATCGCCACTGGCAGCAGCCACTGGTAA
CAGGATTAGCAGAGCGAGGTATGTAGGCGGTGCTACAGAGTTCTTGAAGTGGTGGCCTAACTACGGCTAC
ACTAGAAGAACAGTATTTGGTATCTGCGCTCTGCTGAAGCCAGTTACCTTCGGAAAAAGAGTTGGTAGCT
CTTGATCCGGCAAACAAACCACCGCTGGTAGCGGTGGTTTTTTTGTTTGCAAGCAGCAGATTACGCGCAG
AAAAAAAGGATCTCAAGAAGATCCTTTGATCTTTTCTACGGGGTCTGACGCTCAGTGGAACGAAAACTCA
CGTTAAGGGATTTTGGTCATGAGATTATCAAAAAGGATCTTCACCTAGATCCTTTTAAATTAAAAATGAA
GTTTTAAATCAATCTAAAGTATATATGAGTAAACTTGGTCTGACAGTTACCAATGCTTAATCAGTGAGGC
ACCTATCTCAGCGATCTGTCTATTTCGTTCATCCATAGTTGCCTGACTCCCCGTCGTGTAGATAACTACG
ATACGGGAGGGCTTACCATCTGGCCCCAGTGCTGCAATGATACCGCGAGACCCACGCTCACCGGCTCCAG
ATTTATCAGCAATAAACCAGCCAGCCGGAAGGGCCGAGCGCAGAAGTGGTCCTGCAACTTTATCCGCCTC
CATCCAGTCTATTAATTGTTGCCGGGAAGCTAGAGTAAGTAGTTCGCCAGTTAATAGTTTGCGCAACGTT
GTTGCCATTGCTACAGGCATCGTGGTGTCACGCTCGTCGTTTGGTATGGCTTCATTCAGCTCCGGTTCCC
AACGATCAAGGCGAGTTACATGATCCCCCATGTTGTGCAAAAAAGCGGTTAGCTCCTTCGGTCCTCCGAT
CGTTGTCAGAAGTAAGTTGGCCGCAGTGTTATCACTCATGGTTATGGCAGCACTGCATAATTCTCTTACT
GTCATGCCATCCGTAAGATGCTTTTCTGTGACTGGTGAGTACTCAACCAAGTCATTCTGAGAATAGTGTA
TGCGGCGACCGAGTTGCTCTTGCCCGGCGTCAATACGGGATAATACCGCGCCACATAGCAGAACTTTAAA
AGTGCTCATCATTGGAAAACGTTCTTCGGGGCGAAAACTCTCAAGGATCTTACCGCTGTTGAGATCCAGT
TCGATGTAACCCACTCGTGCACCCAACTGATCTTCAGCATCTTTTACTTTCACCAGCGTTTCTGGGTGAG
CAAAAACAGGAAGGCAAAATGCCGCAAAAAAGGGAATAAGGGCGACACGGAAATGTTGAATACTCATACT
CTTCCTTTTTCAATATTATTGAAGCATTTATCAGGGTTATTGTCTCATGAGCGGATACATATTTGAATGT
ATTTAGAAAAATAAACAAATAGGGGTTCCGCGCACATTTCCCCGAAAAGTGCCACCTGACGTCTAAGAAA
CCATTATTATCATGACATTAACCTATAAAAATAGGCGTATCACGAGGCCCTTTCGTCTCGCGCGTTTCGG
TGATGACGGTGAAAACCTCTGACACATGCAGCTCCCGGAGACGGTCACAGCTTGTCTGTAAGCGGATGCC
GGGAGCAGACAAGCCCGTCAGGGCGCGTCAGCGGGTGTTGGCGGGTGTCGGGGCTGGCTTAACTATGCGG
CATCAGAGCAGATTGTACTGAGAGTGCACCATATGCGGTGTGAAATACCGCACAGATGCGTAAGGAGAAA
ATACCGCATCAGGCGCCATTCGCCATTCAGGCTGCGCAACTGTTGGGAAGGGCGATCGGTGCGGGCCTCT
TCGCTATTACGCCAGCTGGCGAAAGGGGGATGTGCTGCAAGGCGATTAAGTTGGGTAACGCCAGGGTTTT
CCCAGTCACGACGTT
Features (pLannotate 1.2.2; 19 found; start..end, strand, type, name):
     23..449     +  promoter       MT promoter: Drosophila metallothionein promoter
    461..1120    +  CDS            Y2239_ARATH (fragment): Experimental evidence at protein level: Swiss-Prot protein existence level 1. From Arabidopsis thaliana (Mouse-ear cress).
    467..520     +  sig_peptide    BiP signal sequence: Drosophila BiP signal sequence
   1157..1336    +  CDS            Comp (fragment): COMP_RAT - Experimental evidence at protein level: Swiss-Prot protein existence level 1. May play a role in the structural integrity of cartilage via its interaction with other extracellular matrix proteins such as the collagens and fibronectin. Can mediate the interaction of chondrocytes with the cartilage extracellular matrix through interaction with cell surface integrin receptors. Could play a role in the pathogenesis of osteoarthritis. Potent suppressor of apoptosis in both primary chondrocytes and transformed cells. Suppresses apoptosis by blocking the activation of caspase-3 and by indu
   1324..2776    +  CDS            SEAP (fragment): secreted alkaline phosphatase from human placenta The natural enzyme has a C-terminal transmembrane sequence that is replaced by a GPI anchor.
   2813..2842    +  CDS            2xFLAG (fragment): two tandem FLAG® epitope tags
   2948..3082    -  polyA_signal   SV40 poly(A) signal: SV40 polyadenylation signal
   3105..3189    -  CDS            large T antigen (fragment): large T antigen from SV40 (simian virus 40)
   3189..3213    +  misc_feature   MCS (fragment): pUC18/19 multiple cloning site
   3250..3266    -  protein_bind   lac operator: The lac repressor binds to the lac operator to inhibit transcription in E. coli. This inhibition can be relieved by adding lactose or isopropyl-β-D-thiogalactopyranoside (IPTG). lac repressor encoded by lacI
   3274..3304    -  promoter       lac promoter: promoter for the E. coli lac operon
   3319..3340    -  protein_bind   CAP binding site: CAP binding activates transcription in the presence of cAMP. E. coli catabolite activator protein
   3353..3445    -  CDS            lacI (fragment): lac repressor; lacI; The lac repressor binds to the lac operator to inhibit transcription in E. coli. This inhibition can be relieved by adding lactose or isopropyl-β-D-thiogalactopyranoside (IPTG).
   3628..4216    -  rep_origin     ori: high-copy-number ColE1/pMB1/pBR322/pUC origin of replication
   4387..5247    -  CDS            AmpR: β-lactamase; bla; confers resistance to ampicillin, carbenicillin, and related antibiotics
   5248..5352    -  promoter       AmpR promoter: bla
   5447..5482    +  CDS            rop (fragment): Rop protein, which maintains plasmids at low copy number; rop
   5584..5683    +  misc_feature   bom (fragment): basis of mobility region from pBR322
   5689..21      -  CDS            lacZα (fragment) (across the origin): LacZα fragment of β-galactosidase; lacZ fragment
