[The description below was written by a language model from this plasmid's Addgene catalogue record and pLannotate feature annotations shown in this document.]
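Description:
AT2G23950 I1_pECIA14 is an insect-cell expression plasmid built on the pECIA14 backbone, designed for secreted production of a plant receptor ectodomain in Drosophila cell culture. It is the "prey" member of a matched pair and is intended to be used with the corresponding bait construct in pECIA2. In bacteria it is maintained as a high-copy plasmid through a ColE1/pUC-type origin and selected with ampicillin via the β-lactamase gene. Short fragments of lacZα, lacI, rop, bom and the lac promoter/operator region are remnants of the cloning vector lineage rather than functional parts of the payload. The record shows no selection marker for insect cells.

The expression cassette is driven by the Drosophila metallothionein promoter, so transcription is switched on by adding copper sulfate. A Drosophila BiP signal sequence at the start of the open reading frame directs the protein into the secretory pathway. It is followed by the extracellular domain of the Arabidopsis thaliana leucine-rich repeat receptor kinase AT2G23950, inserted by ligation-independent cloning. Downstream, in frame, lie the coiled-coil helix of rat COMP, human placental alkaline phosphatase, a FLAG epitope and, according to the depositor, a hexahistidine tag that the automated annotation did not pick up. An SV40 polyadenylation signal is annotated after the coding region. The COMP helix assembles the fusion into pentamers, raising avidity so that weak ectodomain interactions become detectable, while the alkaline phosphatase provides an enzymatic readout of prey binding. FLAG and His tags allow detection or purification. The construct belongs to a collection used to map extracellular interactions among Arabidopsis LRR receptor kinases.
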