Addgene plasmid #114772: AT2G23950 I1_pECIA14
Purpose: Prey vector AT2G23950 I1_pECIA14 should be used with bait vector AT2G23950 I1_pECIA2.
Depositing lab: Youssef Belkhadir. Depositing organization: Gregor Mendel Institute of Molecular Plant Biology. Publication: An extracellular network of Arabidopsis leucine-rich repeat receptor kinases. Smakowska-Luzan E, Mott GA, Parys K, Stegmann M, Howton TC, Layeghifard M, Neuhold J, Lehner A, Kong J, Grunwald K, Weinberger N, Satbhai SB, Mayer D, Busch W, Madalinski M, Stolt-Bergner P, Provart NJ, Mukhtar MS, Zipfel C, Desveaux D, Guttman DS, Belkhadir Y. Nature. 2018 Jan 18;553(7688):342-346. doi: 10.1038/nature25184. Epub 2018 Jan 10. PubMed 29320478.
Backbone
  Vector backbone: pECIA14
  Backbone manufacturer: Chris Garcia (Addgene plasmid # 47051)
  Vector type: Insect Expression
Growth in bacteria
  Bacterial resistance: Ampicillin, 100 μg/mL
  Growth temperature: 37°C
  Growth strain: DH5alpha
  Copy number: High Copy
Gene/Insert
  Gene/Insert name: AT2G23950
  Species: A. thaliana (mustard weed)
  Entrez Gene: AT2G23950 (a.k.a. AT2G23950, T29E15.15, T29E15_15)
  Promoter: Metallothionein (Copper-Inducible)
  Cloning method: Ligation Independent Cloning
Terms and licenses: Academic/Nonprofit Terms; Industry Terms: Not Available to Industry
Depositor comments: Plasmid for secreted expression in Drosophila cell culture by induction via CuSO4. Insert is an extracellular domain of indicated LRR-RK, C-terminally tagged with Pentameric rat COMP helix, Alkaline Phosphatase (human, placental), Flag, and hexahistidine tags. Insert Protein Sequence: SEPRNPEVEALINIKNELHDPHGVFKNWDEFSVDPCSWTMISCSSDNLVIGLGAPSQSLSGTLSGSIGNLTNLRQVSLQNNNISGKIPPEICSLPKLQTLDLSNNRFSGEIPGSVNQLSNLQYLRLNNNSLSGPFPASLSQIPHLSFLDLSYNNLRGPVPKFPARTFNVAGNPLICKNSLPEICSGSISASPLSVSLRSS
How to cite: AT2G23950 I1_pECIA14 was a gift from Youssef Belkhadir (Addgene plasmid # 114772 ; http://n2t.net/addgene:114772 ; RRID:Addgene_114772)
